>Addgene plasmid #232359 | pGL3_DDX25 | addgene full sequence | sequence record 463060 | Addgene NGS Result
CTTAAGATCTCCCAGAGTCGTCCAACTGCAGAGCACTCTCCAGGCTGGTCCAGGCCTAGGGCTCCGGGCA
GGGGCTGGTGTTGAACTAAGCTTACCGGCTTTGCCAGCCCTAGGTGGCAAAGCACCCTTTAAACAGACTT
CTGCCCTGGTGTTCTCCGTCTCGACTCTCCTCCCCCAAACGCTAGGCCTCCACAGGTTCTGGCACAGCCA
GCCAAGTCCCACAGCTGTTTCTAATATTCTGCACACACTTTATTGAAATGAGAAGCCCCGTTTATCATCC
TTCAGGCCCCTGCTCCTCCTGATTAGGTACAGATGACCTGACAGTCAGTGGGGCCTGAGCCAGCAATCAA
AGAGGAGATTGTTCTAAGCCAGGAGGTGAGAGGGGCAGAGGCCTGGGAAGCCGAGCAGGGTCCAAGGAGA
CTTGGGCCAGCCAGGAGGAGATGGGGGAGGTTCTCAGGCTGCAGGAAGGAGGGGAGGGCAGGGCTGAGTA
AATTCTTCAAGGACCCCTGGTTTGCTCATCTTCTCTGGCCATATATTCTCTCTGGCCTCCGAGGCTAGCA
CGCGTAAGAGCTCGGTACCTATCGATAGAGAAATGTTCTGGCACCTGCACTTGCACTGGGGACAGCCTAT
TTTGCTAGTTTGTTTTGTTTCGTTTTGTTTTGATGGAGAGCGTATGTTAGTACTATCGATTCACACAAAA
AACCAACACACAGATGTAATGAAAATAAAGATATTTTATTGCGGCCGCTCCAAGTACCTCCCGTACCTTA
ATATTACTTACTTATCATGGTAGCTTGGGCTGGCGTAATAGCGAAGAGGCCCGCACCGATCGCCCTTCCC
AACAGTTGCGCAGCCTGAATGGCGAATGGCAAATTGTAAGCGTTAATATTTTGTTAAAATTCGCGTTAAA
TTTTTGTTAAATCAGCTCATTTTTTAACCAATAGGCCGAAATCGGCAAAATCCCTTATAAATCAAAAGAA
TAGACCGAGATAGGGT
[37 nt withheld, positions 997-1033]
AAAGAACGTGGACTCCAACGTCAAAGG
[49 nt withheld, positions 1061-1109]
T
[91 nt withheld, positions 1111-1201]
G
[124 nt withheld, positions 1203-1326]
CAGGTGGCACTTTTCGGGGAAATGTGCGCGGAACCCCTATTTGTTTATTTTTCTAAATACATTCAAATAT
GTATCCGCTCATGAGACAATAACCCTGATAAATGCTTCAATAATATTGAAAAAGGAAGAGTATGAGTATT
CAACATTTCCGTGTCGCCCTTATTCCCTTTTTTGCGGCATTTTGCCTTCCTGTTTTTGCTCACCCAGAAA
CGCTGGTGAAAGTAAAAGATGCTGAAGATCAGTTGGGTGCACGAGTGGGTTACATCGAACTGGATCTCAA
CAGCGGTAAGATCCTTGAGAGTTTTCGCCCCGAAGAACGTTTTCCAATGATGAGCACTTTTAAAGTTCTG
CTATGTGGCGCGGTATTATCCCGTATTGACGCCGGGCAAGAGCAACTCGGTCGCCGCATACACTATTCTC
AGAATGACTTGGTTGAGTACTCACCAGTCACAGAAAAGCATCTTACGGATGGCATGACAGTAAGAGAATT
ATGCAGTGCTGCCATAACCATGAGTGATAACACTGCGGCCAACTTACTTCTGACAACGATCGGAGGACCG
AAGGAGCTAACCGCTTTTTTGCACAACATGGGGGATCATGTAACTCGCCTTGATCGTTGGGAACCGGAGC
TGAATGAAGCCATACCAAACGACGAGCGTGACACCACGATGCCTGTAGCAATGGCAACAACGTTGCGCAA
ACTATTAACTGGCGAACTACTTACTCTAGCTTCCCGGCAACAATTAATAGACTGGATGGAGGCGGATAAA
GTTGCAGGACCACTTCTGCGCTCGGCCCTTCCGGCTGGCTGGTTTATTGCTGATAAATCTGGAGCCGGTG
AGCGTGGGTCTCGCGGTATCATTGCAGCACTGGGGCCAGATGGTAAGCCCTCCCGTATCGTAGTTATCTA
CACGACGGGGAGTCAGGCAACTATGGATGAACGAAATAGACAGATCGCTGAGATAGGTGCCTCACTGATT
AAGCATTGGTAACTGTCAGACCAAGTTTACTCATATATACTTTAGATTGATTTAAAACTTCATTTTTAAT
TTAAAAGGATCTAGGTGAAGATCCTTTTTGATAATCTCATGACCAAAATCCCTTAACGTGAGTTTTCGTT
CCACTGAGCGTCAGACCCCGTAGAAAAGATCAAAGGATCTTCTTGAGATCCTTTTTTTCTGCGCGTAATC
TGCTGCTTGCAAACAAAAAAACCACCGCTACCAGCGGTGGTTTGTTTGCCGGATCAAGAGCTACCAACTC
TTTTTCCGAAGGTAACTGGCTTCAGCAGAGCGCAGATACCAAATACTGTTCTTCTAGTGTAGCCGTAGTT
AGGCCACCACTTCAAGAACTCTGTAGCACCGCCTACATACCTCGCTCTGCTAATCCTGTTACCAGTGGCT
GCTGCCAGTGGCGATAAGTCGTGTCTTACCGGGTTGGACTCAAGACGATAGTTACCGGATAAGGCGCAGC
GGTCGGGCTGAACGGGGGGTTCGTGCACACAGCCCAGCTTGGAGCGAACGACCTACACCGAACTGAGATA
CCTACAGCGTGAGCTATGAGAAAGCGCCACGCTTCCCGAAGGGAGAAAGGCGGACAGGTATCCGGTAAGC
GGCAGGGTCGGAACAGGAGAGCGCACGAGGGAGCTTCCAGGGGGAAACGCCTGGTATCTTTATAGTCCTG
TCGGGTTTCGCCACCTCTGACTTGAGCGTCGATTTTTGTGATGCTCGTCAGGGGGGCGGAGCCTATGGAA
AAACGCCAGCAACGCGGCCTTTTTACGGTTCCTGGCCTTTTGCTGGCCTTTTGCTCACATGTTCTTTCCT
GCGTTATCCCCTGATTCTGTGGATAACCGTATTACCGCCTTTGAGTGAGCTGATACCGCTCGCCGCAGCC
GAACGACCGAGCGCAGCGAGTCAGTGAGCGAGGAAGCGGAAGAGCGCTGCCGGCACCTGTCCTACGAGTT
GCATGATAAAGAAGACAGTCATAAGTGCGGCGACGATAGTCATGCCCCGCGCCCACCGGAAGGAGCTGAC
TGGGTTGAAGGCTCTCAAGGGCATCGGTCGACGGATCCAGATCCTTATCGATTTTACCACATTTGTAGAG
GTTTTACTTGCTTTAAAAAACCTCCCACACCTCCCCCTGAACCTGAAACATAAAATGAATGCAATTGTTG
TTGTTAACTTGTTTATTGCAGCTTATAATGGTTACAAATAAAGCAATAGCATCACAAATTTCACAAATAA
AGCATTTTTTTCACTGCATTCTAGTTGTGGTTTGTCCAAACTCATCAATGTATCTTATCATGTCTGCTCG
AAGCGGCCGGCCGCCCCGACTCTAGAATTACACGGCGATCTTTCCGCCCTTCTTGGCCTTTATGAGGATC
TCTCTGATTTTTCTTGCGTCGAGTTTTCCGGTAAGACCTTTCGGTACTTCGTCCACAAACACAACTCCTC
CGCGCAACTTTTTCGCGGTTGTTACTTGACTGGCGACGTAATCCACGATCTCTTTTTCCGTCATCGTCTT
TCCGTGCTCCAAAACAACAACGGCGGCGGGAAGTTCACCGGCGTCATCGTCGGGAAGACCTGCGACACCT
GCGTCGAAGATGTTGGGGTGTTGGAGCAAGATGGATTCCAATTCAGCGGGAGCCACCTGATAGCCTTTGT
ACTTAATCAGAGACTTCAGGCGGTCAACGATGAAGAAGTGTTCGTCTTCGTCCCAGTAAGCTATGTCTCC
AGAATGTAGCCATCCATCCTTGTCAATCAAGGCGTTGGTCGCTTCCGGATTGTTTACATAACCGGACATA
ATCATAGGACCTCTCACACACAGTTCGCCTCTTTGATTAACGCCCAGCGTTTTCCCGGTATCCAGATCCA
CAACCTTCGCTTCAAAAAATGGAACAACTTTACCGACCGCGCCCGGTTTATCATCCCCCTCGGGTGTAAT
CAGAATAGCTGATGTAGTCTCAGTGAGCCCATATCCTTGCCTGATACCTGGCAGATGGAACCTCTTGGCA
ACCGCTTCCCCGACTTCCTTAGAGAGGGGAGCGCCACCAGAAGCAATTTCGTGTAAATTAGATAAATCGT
ATTTGTCAATCAGAGTGCTTTTGGCGAAGAAGGAGAATAGGGTTGGCACCAGCAGCGCACTTTGAATCTT
GTAATCCTGAAGGCTCCTCAGAAACAGCTCTTCTTCAAATCTATACATTAAGACGACTCGAAATCCACAT
ATCAAATATCCGAGTGTAGTAAACATTCCAAAACCGTGATGGAATGGAACAACACTTAAAATCGCAGTAT
CCGGAATGATTTGATTGCCAAAAATAGGATCTCTGGCATGCGAGAATCTCACGCAGGCAGTTCTATGAGG
CAGAGCGACACCTTTAGGCAGACCAGTAGATCCAGAGGAGTTCATGATCAGTGCAATTGTCTTGTCCCTA
TCGAAGGACTCTGGCACAAAATCGTATTCATTAAAACCGGGAGGTAGATGAGATGTGACGAACGTGTACA
TCGACTGAAATCCCTGGTAATCCGTTTTAGAATCCATGATAATAATTTTTTGGATGATTGGGAGCTTTTT
TTGCACGTTCAAAATTTTTTGCAACCCCTTTTTGGAAACGAACACCACGGTAGGCTGCGAAATGCCCATA
CTGTTGAGCAATTCACGTTCATTATAAATGTCGTTCGCGGGCGCAACTGCAACTCCGATAAATAACGCGC
CCAACACCGGCATAAAGAATTGAAGAGAGTTTTCACTGCATACGACGATTCTGTGATTTGTATTCAGCCC
ATATCGTTTCATAGCTTCTGCCAACCGAACGGACATTTCGAAGTACTCAGCGTAAGTGATGTCCACCTCG
ATATGTGCATCTGTAAAAGCAATTGTTCCAGGAACCAGGGCGTATCTCTTCATAGCCTTATGCAGTTGCT
CTCCAGCGGTTCCATCTTCCAGCGGATAGAATGGCGCCGGGCCTTTCTTTATGTTTTTGGCGTCTTCCAT
GGTGGCTTTACCAACAGTACCGGAATGCCAAGCTTTTTGCAAAAGCCTAGGCCTCCAAAAAAGCCTCCTC
ACTACTTCTGGAATAGCTCAGAGGCCGAGGCGGCCTCGGCCTCTGCATAAATAAAAAAAATTAGTCAGCG
ATGGGGCGGAGAATGGGCGGAACTGGGCGGAGTTAGGGGCGGGATGGGCGGAGTTAGGGGCGGGACTATG
GTTGCTGACTAATTGAGATGCAGATCGCAGATCTCGAGCCCGGTG
Features (pLannotate 1.2.2; 12 found; start..end, strand, type, name):
    587..678     -  misc_feature   pause site: RNA polymerase II transcriptional pause signal from the human α2 globin gene
    692..740     -  polyA_signal   poly(A) signal: synthetic polyadenylation signal
    799..866     +  CDS            lacZα (fragment): LacZα fragment of β-galactosidase; lacZ fragment
    898..1326    -  rep_origin     f1 ori (sequence partly withheld): f1 bacteriophage origin of replication; arrow indicates direction of (+) strand synthesis
   1353..1457    +  promoter       AmpR promoter: bla
   1458..2318    +  CDS            AmpR: β-lactamase; bla; confers resistance to ampicillin, carbenicillin, and related antibiotics
   2489..3077    +  rep_origin     ori: high-copy-number ColE1/pMB1/pBR322/pUC origin of replication
   3257..3389    -  CDS            TcR (fragment): tetracycline efflux protein; tet; confers resistance to tetracycline
   3411..3479    +  CDS            large T antigen (fragment): large T antigen from SV40 (simian virus 40)
   3502..3623    +  polyA_signal   SV40 poly(A) signal: SV40 polyadenylation signal
   3664..5316    -  CDS            luciferase: firefly luciferase; luc+; enhanced luc+ version of the luciferase gene
   5352..5548    -  promoter       SV40 promoter: SV40 early promoter
