[The description below was written by a language model from this plasmid's Addgene catalogue record and pLannotate feature annotations shown in this document.]
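Description:
pGL3_DDX25 is a firefly luciferase reporter plasmid built on the Promega pGL3 backbone and designed to test the activity of a candidate human enhancer located near the DDX25 (GRTH) gene. According to the record, the insert is a roughly 500 bp genomic segment from chromosome 11 (chr11:125935511-125936012; the genome assembly is not stated), not the DDX25 coding sequence itself. It was introduced by restriction cloning, but the cloning sites are not recorded. The feature table does not annotate the enhancer. The unannotated stretch spanning the start of the 5,571 nt sequence, lying between the SV40 promoter and the upstream pause site and poly(A) signal, is about the right size to hold it, although this placement is an inference rather than something the record states.

The reporter unit consists of the SV40 early promoter driving the enhanced luc+ firefly luciferase gene, terminated by the SV40 poly(A) signal. This arrangement matches a promoter-containing pGL3 variant, in which a cloned regulatory fragment is scored by how much it raises luciferase output above the basal SV40 promoter level. A synthetic poly(A) signal and the RNA polymerase II pause site from the human α2 globin gene sit upstream of the reporter cassette to limit read-through transcription from the backbone, which reduces background signal. The short lacZα, TcR and large T antigen fragments are backbone remnants with no functional role.

The plasmid is propagated in E. coli through a high-copy ColE1/pUC-type origin with ampicillin selection via β-lactamase. It also carries an f1 origin for single-stranded DNA production. No mammalian selection marker is annotated, so it is suited to transient transfection assays of enhancer activity.
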