Addgene plasmid #232359: pGL3_DDX25
Purpose: Enhancer near DDX25, chr11:125935511-125936012 cloned into pGL3
Depositing lab: Joanna Wysocka. Depositing organization: Stanford University.
Backbone
  Vector backbone: pGL3 Luciferase Reporter Vector
  Backbone manufacturer: Promega
  Vector type: Luciferase
Growth in bacteria
  Bacterial resistance: Ampicillin, 100 μg/mL
  Growth temperature: 37°C
  Growth strain: DH5alpha
  Copy number: High Copy
Gene/Insert
  Gene/Insert name: DDX25
  Species: H. sapiens (human)
  Entrez Gene: DDX25 (a.k.a. GRTH)
  Cloning method: Restriction Enzyme; 5′ cloning site Unknown (unknown if destroyed)
Terms and licenses: Academic/Nonprofit Terms; Industry Terms: Not Available to Industry
How to cite: pGL3_DDX25 was a gift from Joanna Wysocka (Addgene plasmid # 232359 ; http://n2t.net/addgene:232359 ; RRID:Addgene_232359)
